>Addgene plasmid #66195 | pYLsgRNA-OsU6a/LacZ | depositor full sequence | sequence record 112924 | Full Sequence
GGATCCAGCGTGGGTCTCGGTTTTAGAGCTAGAAATAGCAAGTTAAAATAAGGCTAGTCCGTTATCAACT
TGAAAAAGTGGCACCGAGTCGGTGCTTTTTTTCAAGAGCTTGGAGTGGATGGAATTTTCCTCCGTTTTAC
CTGTGGAATCGGCAGCAAAGGACGCGTTGACATTGTAGGACTATATTGCTCTAATAAAGGAGGCAGCTAT
GCTGGCCGTCGTTTTACAACGTCGTGACTGGGAAAACCCTGGCGTTACCCAACTTAATCGCCTTGCAGCA
CATCCCCCTTTCGCCAGCTGGCGTAATAGCGAAGAGGCCCGCACCGATCGCCCTTCCCAACAGTTGCGCA
GCCTGAATGGCTAATTTTTTCCTGTAGTTTTCCCACAACCATTTTTTACCATCCGAATGATAGGATAGGA
AAAATATCCAAGTGAACAGTATTCCTATAAAATTCCCGTAAAAAGCCTGCAATCCGAATGAGCCCTGAAG
TCTGAACTAGCCGGTCACCTGTACAGGCTATCGAGATGCCATACAAGAGACGGTAGTAGGAACTAGGAAG
ACGATGGTTGATTCGTCAGGCGAAATCGTCGTCCTGCAGTCGCATCTATGGGCCTGGACGGAATAGGGGA
AAAAGTTGGCCGGATAGGAGGGAAAGGCCCAGGTGCTTACGTGCGAGGTAGGCCTGGGCTCTCAGCACTT
CGATTCGTTGGCACCGGGGTAGGATGCAATAGAGAGCAACGTTTAGTACCACCTCGCTTAGCTAGAGCAA
ACTGGACTGCCTTATATGCGCGGGTGCTGGCTTGGCTGCCGAGAGACCTCTGAAGATAACATACTAAGCT
TGGCACTGGCCGTCGTTTTACAACGTCGTGACTGGGAAAACCCTGGCGTTACCCAACTTAATCGCCTTGC
AGCACATCCCCCTTTCGCCAGCTGGCGTAATAGCGAAGAGGCCCGCACCGATCGCCCTTCCCAACAGTTG
CGCAGCCTGAATGGCGAATGGCGCCTGATGCGGTATTTTCTCCTTACGCATCTGTGCGGTATTTCACACC
GCATATGGTGCACTCTCAGTACAATCTGCTCTGATGCCGCATAGTTAAGCCAGCCCCGACACCCGCCAAC
ACCCGCTGACGCGCCCTGACGGGCTTGTCTGCTCCCGGCATCCGCTTACAGACAAGCTGTGACCGTCTCC
GGGAGCTGCATGTGTCAGAGGTTTTCACCGTCATCACCGAAACGCGCGAGACGAAAGGGCCTCGTGATAC
GCCTATTTTTATAGGTTAATGTCATGATAATAATGGTTTCTTAGACGTCAGGTGGCACTTTTCGGGGAAA
TGTGCGCGGAACCCCTATTTGTTTATTTTTCTAAATACATTCAAATATGTATCCGCTCATGAGACAATAA
CCCTGATAAATGCTTCAATAATATTGAAAAAGGAAGAGTATGAGTATTCAACATTTCCGTGTCGCCCTTA
TTCCCTTTTTTGCGGCATTTTGCCTTCCTGTTTTTGCTCACCCAGAAACGCTGGTGAAAGTAAAAGATGC
TGAAGATCAGTTGGGTGCACGAGTGGGTTACATCGAACTGGATCTCAACAGCGGTAAGATCCTTGAGAGT
TTTCGCCCCGAAGAACGTTTTCCAATGATGAGCACTTTTAAAGTTCTGCTATGTGGCGCGGTATTATCCC
GTATTGACGCCGGGCAAGAGCAACTCGGTCGCCGCATACACTATTCTCAGAATGACTTGGTTGAGTACTC
ACCAGTCACAGAAAAGCATCTTACGGATGGCATGACAGTAAGAGAATTATGCAGTGCTGCCATAACCATG
AGTGATAACACTGCGGCCAACTTACTTCTGACAACGATCGGAGGACCGAAGGAGCTAACCGCTTTTTTGC
ACAACATGGGGGATCATGTAACTCGCCTTGATCGTTGGGAACCGGAGCTGAATGAAGCCATACCAAACGA
CGAGCGTGACACCACGATGCCTGTAGCAATGGCAACAACGTTGCGCAAACTATTAACTGGCGAACTACTT
ACTCTAGCTTCCCGGCAACAATTAATAGACTGGATGGAGGCGGATAAAGTTGCAGGACCACTTCTGCGCT
CGGCCCTTCCGGCTGGCTGGTTTATTGCTGATAAATCTGGAGCCGGTGAGCGTGGGTCTCGCGGTATCAT
TGCAGCACTGGGGCCAGATGGTAAGCCCTCCCGTATCGTAGTTATCTACACGACGGGGAGTCAGGCAACT
ATGGATGAACGAAATAGACAGATCGCTGAGATAGGTGCCTCACTGATTAAGCATTGGTAACTGTCAGACC
AAGTTTACTCATATATACTTTAGATTGATTTAAAACTTCATTTTTAATTTAAAAGGATCTAGGTGAAGAT
CCTTTTTGATAATCTCATGACCAAAATCCCTTAACGTGAGTTTTCGTTCCACTGAGCGTCAGACCCCGTA
GAAAAGATCAAAGGATCTTCTTGAGATCCTTTTTTTCTGCGCGTAATCTGCTGCTTGCAAACAAAAAAAC
CACCGCTACCAGCGGTGGTTTGTTTGCCGGATCAAGAGCTACCAACTCTTTTTCCGAAGGTAACTGGCTT
CAGCAGAGCGCAGATACCAAATACTGTTCTTCTAGTGTAGCCGTAGTTAGGCCACCACTTCAAGAACTCT
GTAGCACCGCCTACATACCTCGCTCTGCTAATCCTGTTACCAGTGGCTGCTGCCAGTGGCGATAAGTCGT
GTCTTACCGGGTTGGACTCAAGACGATAGTTACCGGATAAGGCGCAGCGGTCGGGCTGAACGGGGGGTTC
GTGCACACAGCCCAGCTTGGAGCGAACGACCTACACCGAACTGAGATACCTACAGCGTGAGCTATGAGAA
AGCGCCACGCTTCCCGAAGGGAGAAAGGCGGACAGGTATCCGGTAAGCGGCAGGGTCGGAACAGGAGAGC
GCACGAGGGAGCTTCCAGGGGGAAACGCCTGGTATCTTTATAGTCCTGTCGGGTTTCGCCACCTCTGACT
TGAGCGTCGATTTTTGTGATGCTCGTCAGGGGGGCGGAGCCTATGGAAAAACGCCAGCAACGCGGCCTTT
TTACGGTTCCTGGCCTTTTGCTGGCCTTTTGCTCACATGTTCTTTCCTGCGTTATCCCCTGATTCTGTGG
ATAACCGTATTACCGCCTTTGAGTGAGCTGATACCGCTCGCCGCAGCCGAACGACCGAGCGCAGCGAGTC
AGTGAGCGAGGAAGCGGAAGAGCGCCCAATACGCAAACCGCCTCTCCCCGCGCGTTGGCCGATTCATTAA
TGCAGCTGGCACGACAGGTTTCCCGACTGGAAAGCGGGCAGTGAGCGCAACGCAATTAATGTGAGTTAGC
TCACTCATTAGGCACCCCAGGCTTTACACTTTATGCTTCCGGCTCGTATGTTGTGTGGAATTGTGAGCGG
ATAACAATTTCACACAGGAAACAGCTATGACCATGATTACGAATTCGAGCTCGGTACCCGG
Features (pLannotate 1.2.2; 13 found; start..end, strand, type, name):
     20..95      +  misc_RNA       gRNA scaffold: guide RNA scaffold for the Streptococcus pyogenes CRISPR/Cas9 system
    212..361     +  CDS            lacZα (fragment): LacZα fragment of β-galactosidase; lacZ fragment
    844..998     +  CDS            lacZα (fragment): LacZα fragment of β-galactosidase; lacZ fragment
   1004..1103    -  misc_feature   bom (fragment): basis of mobility region from pBR322
   1205..1240    -  CDS            rop (fragment): Rop protein, which maintains plasmids at low copy number; rop
   1335..1439    +  promoter       AmpR promoter: bla
   1440..2300    +  CDS            AmpR: β-lactamase; bla; confers resistance to ampicillin, carbenicillin, and related antibiotics
   2471..3059    +  rep_origin     ori: high-copy-number ColE1/pMB1/pBR322/pUC origin of replication
   3242..3334    +  CDS            lacI (fragment): lac repressor; lacI; The lac repressor binds to the lac operator to inhibit transcription in E. coli. This inhibition can be relieved by adding lactose or isopropyl-β-D-thiogalactopyranoside (IPTG).
   3347..3368    +  protein_bind   CAP binding site: CAP binding activates transcription in the presence of cAMP. E. coli catabolite activator protein
   3383..3413    +  promoter       lac promoter: promoter for the E. coli lac operon
   3421..3437    +  protein_bind   lac operator: The lac repressor binds to the lac operator to inhibit transcription in E. coli. This inhibition can be relieved by adding lactose or isopropyl-β-D-thiogalactopyranoside (IPTG). lac repressor encoded by lacI
   3471..6       +  misc_feature   MCS (fragment) (across the origin): pUC18/19 multiple cloning site
