[The description below was written by a language model from this plasmid's Addgene catalogue record and pLannotate feature annotations shown in this document.]
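Description:
pYLsgRNA-OsU6a/LacZ is a small (about 3.5 kb) pUC18-based bacterial cloning vector that serves as an empty intermediate plasmid for building single guide RNA expression cassettes destined for plants. It is propagated in E. coli through the high-copy ColE1/pUC origin and selected with ampicillin via the bla gene and its native promoter. Residual backbone elements annotated in the sequence include fragments of bom, rop and lacI, the CAP binding site, the lac promoter and operator, and part of the pUC18/19 multiple cloning site.

The functional payload is an sgRNA cassette. The feature table identifies the Streptococcus pyogenes Cas9 guide RNA scaffold, to which a user-supplied target sequence is joined. The plasmid name indicates a U6a small nuclear RNA promoter, presumably the rice OsU6a Pol III promoter, as the driver of sgRNA transcription in plant cells, but this promoter was not picked up by the automated annotation and its position is not given in the record. According to the depositor, a short 198 bp E. coli promoter-LacZ sequence was added by Omega-PCR cloning. This likely corresponds to one of the two lacZα fragments annotated, the other deriving from the pUC backbone. The marker travels with the sgRNA cassette, so that when cassettes are transferred into a CRISPR/Cas9 vector, E. coli colonies carrying them can be recognised by lacZ-based screening.

The plasmid carries no Cas9 gene and no plant selection marker. It belongs to a system for multiplex genome editing in monocot and dicot plants, in which several sgRNA cassettes are assembled alongside Cas9.
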