Addgene plasmid #66195: pYLsgRNA-OsU6a/LacZ
Purpose: (Empty Backbone) cloning of sgRNAs for expression in plants
Depositing lab: Yao-Guang Liu. Depositing organization: South China Agricultural University (SCAU). Publication: A robust CRISPR/Cas9 system for convenient, high-efficiency multiplex genome editing in monocot and dicot plants. Ma X, Zhang Q, Zhu Q, Liu W, Chen Y, Qiu R, Wang B, Yang Z, Li H, Lin Y, Xie Y, Shen R, Chen S, Wang Z, Chen Y, Guo J, Chen L, Zhao X, Dong Z, Liu YG. Mol Plant. 2015 Apr 24. pii: S1674-2052(15)00204-X. doi: 10.1016/j.molp.2015.04.007. PubMed 25917172.
Backbone
  Vector backbone: based on pUC18
  Vector type: Cloning Vector
Growth in bacteria
  Bacterial resistance: Ampicillin, 100 μg/mL
  Growth temperature: 37°C
  Growth strain: DH10B
  Copy number: Unknown
Gene/Insert
  Gene/Insert name: None
Terms and licenses: Academic/Nonprofit Terms; Industry Terms: Not Available to Industry
Depositor comments: Accession number KR029106. By Omega-PCR cloning, an E. coli promoter-LacZ sequence (198 bp in length) was inserted. The LacZ marker gene can be used to facilitate selection of Escherichia coli positive CRISPR/Cas9 clones carrying the sgRNA expression cassettes. Please see our published protocol for using these plasmids. Ma, X. and Liu, Y.-G. 2016. CRISPR/Cas9-based multiplex genome editing in monocot and dicot plants. Curr. Protoc. Mol. Biol. 115:31.6.1-31.6.21. http://onlinelibrary.wiley.com/doi/10.1002/cpmb.10/abstract doi: 10.1002/cpmb.10
How to cite: pYLsgRNA-OsU6a/LacZ was a gift from Yao-Guang Liu (Addgene plasmid # 66195 ; http://n2t.net/addgene:66195 ; RRID:Addgene_66195)
