>Addgene plasmid #66195 | pYLsgRNA-OsU6a/LacZ | addgene partial sequence | sequence record 121200 | pBRforEco 5'-AATAGGCGTATCACGAGGC-3'
ACCTCTGACACATGCAGCTCCCGGAGACGGTCACAGCTTGTCTGTAAGCGGATGCCGGGAGCAGACAAGC
CCGTCAGGGCGCGTCAGCGGGTGTTGGCGGGTGTCGGGGCTGGCTTAACTATGCGGCATCAGAGCAGATT
GTACTGAGAGTGCACCATATGCGGTGTGAAATACCGCACAGATGCGTAAGGAGAAAATACCGCATCAGGC
GCCATTCGCCATTCAGGCTGCGCAACTGTTGGGAAGGGCGATCGGTGCGGGCCTCTTCGCTATTACGCCA
GCTGGCGAAAGGGGGATGTGCTGCAAGGCGATTAAGTTGGGTAACGCCAGGGTTTTCCCAGTCACGACGT
TGTAAAACGACGGCCAGTGCCAAGCTTAGTATGTTATCTTCAGAGGTCTCTCGGCAGCCAAGCCAGCACC
CGCGCATATAAGGCAGTCCAGTTTGCTCTAGCTAAGCGAGGTGGTACTAAACGTTGCTCTCTATTGCATC
CTACCCCGGTGCCAACGAATCGAAGTGCTGAGAGCCCAGGCCTACCTCGCACGTAAGCACCTGGGCCTTT
CCCTCCTATCCGGCCAACTTTTTCCCCTATTCCGTCCAGGCCCATAGATGCGACTGCAGGACGACGATTT
CGCCTGACGAATCAACCATCGTCTTCCTAGTTCCTACTACCGTCTCTTGTATGGCATCTCGATAGCCTGT
ACAGGTGACCGGCTAGTTCAGACTTCAGGGCTCATTCGGATTGCAGGCTTTTTACGGGAATTTTATAGGA
ATACTGTTCACTTGGATATTTTTCCTATCCTATCATTCGGATGGTAA
