>Addgene plasmid #66195 | pYLsgRNA-OsU6a/LacZ | addgene partial sequence | sequence record 121234 | pUC-4 5'-CAGTGAGCGAGGAAGCGGAAGAGCGCCCAA-3'
GCGCGTTGGCCGATTCATTAATGCAGCTGGCACGACAGGTTTCCCGACTGGAAAGCGGGCAGTGAGCGCA
ACGCAATTAATGTGAGTTAGCTCACTCATTAGGCACCCCAGGCTTTACACTTTATGCTTCCGGCTCGTAT
GTTGTGTGGAATTGTGAGCGGATAACAATTTCACACAGGAAACAGCTATGACCATGATTACGAATTCGAG
CTCGGTACCCGGGGATCCAGCGTGGGTCTCGGTTTTAGAGCTAGAAATAGCAAGTTAAAATAAGGCTAGT
CCGTTATCAACTTGAAAAAGTGGCACCGAGTCGGTGCTTTTTTTCAAGAGCTTGGAGTGGATGGAATTTT
CCTCCGTTTTACCTGTGGAATCGGCAGCAAAGGACGCGTTGACATTGTAGGACTATATTGCTCTAATAAA
GGAGGCAGCTATGCTGGCCGTCGTTTTACAACGTCGTGACTGGGAAAACCCTGGCGTTACCCAACTTAAT
CGCCTTGCAGCACATCCCCCTTTCGCCAGCTGGCGTAATAGCGAAGAGGCCCGCACCGATCGCCCTTCCC
AACAGTTGCGCAGCCTGAATGGCTAATTTTTTCCTGTAGTTTTCCCACAACCATTTTTTACCATCCGAAT
GATAGGATAGGAAAAATATCCAAGTGAACAGTATTCCTATAAAATTCCCGTAAAAAGCCTGCAATCCGAA
TGAGCCCTGAAGTCTGAACTAGCCGGTCACCTGTACAGGCTATCGAGATGCCATACAAGAGACGGTAGTA
GGAACTAGGAAGACGATGGTTGATTCGTCAGGCGAAATCGTCGTCCTGCAGTCGCATCTATGG
